>Addgene plasmid #84298 | pGEX4T-Mst2 SARAH | depositor partial sequence | sequence record 160877 | SARAH domain
CTGGAAGTTCTGTTCCAGGGGCCCCTGGGATCCGACTTTGACTTTTTGAAAAATTGGAGTTTAGAAGAAC
TACAGATGCGGTTAAAAGCACTGGACCCCATGATGGAACGGGAGATAGAAGAACTTCGTCAGAGATACAC
TGCGAAAAGACAGCCCATTCTGGATGCGATGGATGCAAAGTGCGAATTCCCGGGTCGACTCGAGCGGCCG
CATCGTGACTGACTGACGATCTGCCTCGCGCGTTTCGGTGATGACGGTGAAAACCTCTGACACATGCAGC
TCCCGGAGACGGTCACAGCTTGTCTGTAAGCGGATGCCGGGAGCAGACAAGCCCGTCAGGGCGCGTCAGC
GGGTGTTGGCGGGTGTCGGGGCGCAGCCATGACCCAGTCACGTAGCGATAGCGGAGTGTATAATTCTTGA
AGACGAAAGGGCCTCGTGATACGCCTATTTTTATAGGTTAATGTCATGATAATAATGGTTTCTTAGACGT
CAGGTGGCACTTTTCGGGGAAATGTGCGCGGAACCCCTATTTGTTTATTTTTCTAAATACATTCAAATAT
GTATCCGCTCATGAGACAATAACCCTGATAAATGCTTCAATAATATTGAAAAAGGAAGAGTATGAGTATT
CAACATTTCCGTGTCGCCCTTATTCCCTTTTTTGCGGCATTTTGCCTTCCTGTTTTTGCTCACCCAGAAA
CGCTGGTGAAAGTAAAAGATGCTGAAGATCAGTTGGGTGCACGAGTGGGTTACATCGAACTGGATCTCAA
CAGCGGTAAGATCCTTGAGAGTTTTCGCCCCGAAGAACGTTTTCCAATGATGAGCACTTTTAAAGTTCTG
CTATGTGGCGCGGTATTATCCCGTGTTGACGCCGGGCAAGAGCAACTCGGGTCGCCGCATACACTATTCT
CAGAATGACTTGGTTTGAGTACTCANCAGTCACAGAAAAAGCATCT
