>Addgene plasmid #84298 | pGEX4T-Mst2 SARAH | addgene partial sequence | sequence record 163660 | pEXT20-F2 5'-GCATAATTCGTGTCGC-3'
TTTTTGCGCCGACATCATAACGGTTCTGGCAAATATTCTGAAATGAGCTGTTGACAATTAATCATCGGCT
CGTATAATGTGTGGAATTGTGAGCGGATAACAATTTCACACAGGAAACAGTATTCATGTCCCCTATACTA
GGTTATTGGAAAATTAAGGGCCTTGTGCAACCCACTCGACTTCTTTTGGAATATCTTGAAGAAAAATATG
AAGAGCATTTGTATGAGCGCGATGAAGGTGATAAATGGCGAAACAAAAAGTTTGAATTGGGTTTGGAGTT
TCCCAATCTTCCTTATTATATTGATGGTGATGTTAAATTAACACAGTCTATGGCCATCATACGTTATATA
GCTGACAAGCACAACATGTTGGGTGGTTGTCCAAAAGAGCGTGCAGAGATTTCAATGCTTGAAGGAGCGG
TTTTGGATATTAGATACGGTGTTTCGAGAATTGCATATAGTAAAGACTTTGAAACTCTCAAAGTTGATTT
TCTTAGCAAGCTACCTGAAATGCTGAAAATGTTCGAAGATCGTTTATGTCATAAAACATATTTAAATGGT
GATCATGTAACCCATCCTGACTTCATGTTGTATGACGCTCTTGATGTTGTTTTATACATGGACCCAATGT
GCCTGGATGCGTTCCCAAAATTAGTTTGTTTTAAAAAACGTATTGAAGCTATCCCACAAATTGATAAGTA
CTTGAAATCCAGCAAGTATATAGCATGGCCTTTGCAGGGCTGGCAAGCCACGTTTGGTGGTGGCGACCAT
CCTCCAAAATCGGATCTGGAAGTTCTGTTCCAGGGGCCCCTGGGATCCGACTT
