>Addgene plasmid #84298 | pGEX4T-Mst2 SARAH | addgene partial sequence | sequence record 163661 | attP-R 5'-ACTTTCACCAGCGTTTCTGG-3'
AAGGGAATAAGGGCGACACGGAAATGTTGAATACTCATACTCTTCCTTTTTCAATATTATTGAAGCATTT
ATCAGGGTTATTGTCTCATGAGCGGATACATATTTGAATGTATTTAGAAAAATAAACAAATAGGGGTTCC
GCGCACATTTCCCCGAAAAGTGCCACCTGACGTCTAAGAAACCATTATTATCATGACATTAACCTATAAA
AATAGGCGTATCACGAGGCCCTTTCGTCTTCAAGAATTATACACTCCGCTATCGCTACGTGACTGGGTCA
TGGCTGCGCCCCGACACCCGCCAACACCCGCTGACGCGCCCTGACGGGCTTGTCTGCTCCCGGCATCCGC
TTACAGACAAGCTGTGACCGTCTCCGGGAGCTGCATGTGTCAGAGGTTTTCACCGTCATCACCGAAACGC
GCGAGGCAGATCGTCAGTCAGTCACGATGCGGCCGCTCGAGTCGACCCGGGAATTCGCACTTTGCATCCA
TCGCATCCAGAATGGGCTGTCTTTTCGCAGTGTATCTCTGACGAAGTTCTTCTATCTCCCGTTCCATCAT
GGGGTCCAGTGCTTTTAACCGCATCTGTAGTTCTTCTAAACTCCAATTTTTCAAAAAGTCAAAGTCGGAT
CCCAGGGGCCCCTGGAACAGAACTTCCAGATCCGATTTTGGAGGATGGTCGCCACCACCAAACGTGGCTT
GCCAGCCCTGCAAAGGCCATGCTATATACTTGCTGGATT
