[The description below was written by a language model from this plasmid's Addgene catalogue record.]
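Description:
pGEX4T-Mst2 SARAH is a bacterial expression plasmid built on the pGEX-4T backbone (about 5 kb without insert), a standard vector family for producing glutathione S-transferase fusion proteins in E. coli. It is selected with ampicillin and is recorded as a low-copy plasmid. No feature table accompanies the record, so details such as the origin of replication or other backbone elements are not itemised here.

The payload is a short 162 bp fragment of human Mst2 (STK3, also known as KRS1) encoding the SARAH domain, the C-terminal coiled-coil module through which Mst kinases of the Hippo pathway dimerise and bind partner proteins. The fragment was inserted by restriction cloning using a BamHI site at the 5′ end, which is retained, placing it in frame downstream of GST so that the tag sits at the N terminus of the domain. Expression is driven by the tac promoter, a hybrid trp/lac promoter that is typically induced with IPTG. The GST moiety allows affinity capture on glutathione resin, both for purification and for pull-down style binding assays.

The insert carries an L443W substitution. According to the depositor's comments, this introduces a tryptophan residue to serve as a probe for spectroscopy. The construct is intended for producing recombinant SARAH domain for interaction and spectroscopic studies, and the associated publication concerns Mst1/Mst2 heterodimerisation in Hippo pathway regulation.
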