Addgene plasmid #84298: pGEX4T-Mst2 SARAH
Purpose: Expresses Mst2 SARAH domain for interaction and spectroscopy studies.
Depositing lab: Jonathan Chernoff. Depositing organization: Institute for Cancer Research d/b/a the Research Institute of Fox Chase Cancer Center. Publication: H-ras Inhibits the Hippo Pathway by Promoting Mst1/Mst2 Heterodimerization. Rawat SJ, Araiza-Olivera D, Arias-Romero LE, Villamar-Cruz O, Prudnikova TY, Roder H, Chernoff J. Curr Biol. 2016 Jun 20;26(12):1556-63. doi: 10.1016/j.cub.2016.04.027. Epub 2016 May 26. PubMed 27238285.
Backbone
  Vector backbone: pGEX-4T
  Backbone manufacturer: GE Healthcare
  Backbone size w/o insert (bp): 4969
  Vector type: Bacterial Expression
Growth in bacteria
  Bacterial resistance: Ampicillin, 100 μg/mL
  Growth temperature: 37°C
  Growth strain: DH5alpha
  Copy number: Low Copy
Gene/Insert
  Gene/Insert name: Mst2 (alt name: Stk3)
  Species: H. sapiens (human)
  Insert size (bp): 162
  Mutation: L443W
  Entrez Gene: STK3 (a.k.a. KRS1, MST2)
  Promoter: tac
  Tag / fusion protein: GST (N terminal on insert)
  Cloning method: Restriction Enzyme; 5′ cloning site BamHI (not destroyed)
  Sequencing primers: 5′ 5'd[GGGCTGGCAAGCCACGTTTGGTG]3'
Terms and licenses: Academic/Nonprofit Terms; Industry Terms: Not Available to Industry
Depositor comments: To produce SARAH domain for interaction studies. Has a Trp residue for spectroscopy studies
How to cite: pGEX4T-Mst2 SARAH was a gift from Jonathan Chernoff (Addgene plasmid # 84298 ; http://n2t.net/addgene:84298 ; RRID:Addgene_84298)
